Addgene plasmid #168975: pYFAC-riboB
Purpose: (Empty Backbone) Filamentous fungi vector with AMA1; 2µ replicon; URA3; AmpR ; riboB
Depositing lab: Yit Heng Chooi. Depositing organization: University of Western Australia. Publication: Heterologous biosynthesis of elsinochrome A sheds light on the formation of the photosensitive perylenequinone system. Hu J, Sarrami F, Li H, Zhang G, Stubbs KA, Lacey E, Stewart SG, Karton A, Piggott AM, Chooi YH. Chem Sci. 2018 Nov 22;10(5):1457-1465. doi: 10.1039/c8sc02870b. eCollection 2019 Feb 7. PubMed 30809363.
Backbone
  Vector backbone: pYFAC-riboB
  Backbone manufacturer: DOI: 10.1039/C8SC02870B
  Backbone size (bp): 14777
  Vector type: Synthetic Biology ; Expression in Aspergillus nidulans and related filamentous fungi.
  Selectable markers: URA3 ; Af riboB
Growth in bacteria
  Bacterial resistance: Ampicillin, 100 μg/mL
  Growth temperature: 37°C
  Growth strain: DH5alpha
  Copy number: Unknown
Terms and licenses: Academic/Nonprofit Terms; Industry Terms: Not Available to Industry
Depositor comments: A detailed protocol on how to use this plasmid for fungal biosynthetic gene cluster elucidation projects can be found in Roux I., Chooi Y.H. (2022) Heterologous Expression of Fungal Biosynthetic Pathways in Aspergillus nidulans Using Episomal Vectors. In: Skellam E. (eds) Engineering Natural Product Biosynthesis. Methods in Molecular Biology, vol 2489. Humana, New York, NY. https://doi.org/10.1007/978-1-0716-2273-5_5
How to cite: pYFAC-riboB was a gift from Yit Heng Chooi (Addgene plasmid # 168975 ; http://n2t.net/addgene:168975 ; RRID:Addgene_168975)
