[The description below was written by a language model from this plasmid's Addgene catalogue record and pLannotate feature annotations shown in this document.]
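Description:
pYFAC-riboB is an empty-backbone, three-host shuttle vector of roughly 14.7–14.8 kb, built for episomal expression in Aspergillus nidulans and related filamentous fungi. In E. coli it is maintained through a high-copy ColE1/pUC-type origin and selected with ampicillin via the β-lactamase gene. In Saccharomyces cerevisiae it carries the 2μ origin and the URA3 auxotrophic marker with its own promoter. This combination is commonly used to assemble large inserts by yeast homologous recombination, and it also permits 5-FOA counterselection. In the fungal host, the large AMA1 element from A. nidulans, which spans the sequence numbering origin in the feature table, supports autonomous replication, so the plasmid persists without chromosomal integration.

Fungal selection relies on the riboB marker, listed as Af riboB, which complements riboflavin auxotrophy in a suitable recipient strain. The automated annotation does not name this gene, but it detects a coding region similar to yeast RIB1 (GTP cyclohydrolase II of the riboflavin pathway), which most likely corresponds to riboB. The other hits are short fragments: pieces of ptrA, lacI, lacZα, rop, bom and M13/f1 origins, plus the lac promoter, operator and CAP site. These look like remnants of the parental cloning vectors rather than functional modules.

No insert is present, and neither the catalogue fields nor the feature table identifies fungal promoters, terminators or a cloning site. Several stretches of the sequence are unannotated, so any expression cassette architecture cannot be described from this record. The depositor indicates that the vector is used for heterologous expression of fungal biosynthetic gene clusters in A. nidulans to elucidate natural product pathways.
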