Features (pLannotate 1.2.2; 20 found; start..end, strand, type, name):
   2634..2943    +  rep_origin     M13 ori (fragment) (sequence partly withheld): M13 bacteriophage origin of replication; arrow indicates direction of (+) strand synthesis
   2942..3373    -  gene           ptrA (fragment): pyrithiamine resistance gene of Aspergillus oryzae (Kubodera et al., 2000) useful as a dominant selectable marker in Aspergillus
   4311..5294    +  CDS            RIB1: RIB1_YEAST - Experimental evidence at protein level: Swiss-Prot protein existence level 1. Catalyzes the conversion of GTP to 2,5-diamino-6- ribosylamino-4(3H)-pyrimidinone 5'-phosphate (DARP), formate and pyrophosphate. From Saccharomyces cerevisiae (strain ATCC 204508 / S288c) (Baker's yeast).
   6830..7690    +  CDS            AmpR: β-lactamase; bla; confers resistance to ampicillin, carbenicillin, and related antibiotics
   7861..8449    +  rep_origin     ori: high-copy-number ColE1/pMB1/pBR322/pUC origin of replication
   8632..8724    +  CDS            lacI (fragment): lac repressor; lacI; The lac repressor binds to the lac operator to inhibit transcription in E. coli. This inhibition can be relieved by adding lactose or isopropyl-β-D-thiogalactopyranoside (IPTG).
   8737..8758    +  protein_bind   CAP binding site: CAP binding activates transcription in the presence of cAMP. E. coli catabolite activator protein
   8773..8803    +  promoter       lac promoter: promoter for the E. coli lac operon
   8807..8829    +  protein_bind   lac operator (fragment): The lac repressor binds to the lac operator to inhibit transcription in E. coli. This inhibition can be relieved by adding lactose or isopropyl-β-D-thiogalactopyranoside (IPTG). lac repressor encoded by lacI
   8868..10210   -  rep_origin     2μ ori: yeast 2μ plasmid origin of replication
  10278..10313   +  CDS            rop (fragment): Rop protein, which maintains plasmids at low copy number; rop
  10415..10464   +  misc_feature   bom (fragment): basis of mobility region from pBR322
  10472..10687   +  promoter       URA3 promoter: S. cerevisiae URA3
  10688..11491   +  CDS            URA3: orotidine-5'-phosphate decarboxylase, required for uracil biosynthesis; S. cerevisiae URA3; yeast auxotrophic marker, counterselectable with 5-fluoroorotic acid (5-FOA)
  11570..11621   +  misc_feature   bom (fragment): basis of mobility region from pBR322
  11622..11753   -  rep_origin     M13 ori (fragment): M13 bacteriophage origin of replication; arrow indicates direction of (+) strand synthesis
  11769..11926   +  CDS            lacZα (fragment): LacZα fragment of β-galactosidase; lacZ fragment
  11932..11983   -  misc_feature   bom (fragment): basis of mobility region from pBR322
  12002..12134   +  rep_origin     f1 ori (fragment) (sequence partly withheld): f1 bacteriophage origin of replication; arrow indicates direction of (+) strand synthesis
  12130..2632    +  rep_origin     AMA1 (across the origin): replication origin from Aspergillus nidulans (Aleksenko and Clutterbuck, 1996)
>Addgene plasmid #168975 | pYFAC-riboB | addgene full sequence | sequence record 353786 | Addgene NGS Result
TGCAGATTTTGACCTAGTTAACAAGGCACATCATGCTATCACTTCCAACACTCTTGCTGAGCGCGTTCTG
CCTTGCCTTTCTGGTTCTACGAAGTATCCAGTCCCGCCTGCAACGCCGCAGAAACGCCAAAAGGTGGGGT
TGTCAACCGCCAGCTAGAGCTCCATCGGGATTCTTTGGCATTCCGCCGTTCCTCGGTGGTCGCAGATAAC
TCCCTAAATTCCCTGAGCTAACTCTAAGTCGACCATGCCGTTTATGGTTAGCGCCTCCCAAAAAGGAATG
GCCGACTTAGAGTTACCTCTTGACCGACTTTTTCTTTCCTCCCCCTTACATTTCGTTACCACAACACATT
CCTATATCCAAACTCCAGGTACATAACTAGTCGAAATCTCTTTTAAATCTAGTCAAGAACTAGATACTTA
ACCTTCATACTGCTTAGAGATAGCCTTTGAAGCTCTTATTTCGCTCTTTGTCTCACTCTCACCTTCCTCC
TCCTCCTCCAATCCTTTTTGCTCGGGACTAGTCCAAGACTAGTCAACGATTAGTATGCCGAGCATTCGCG
ATAACGATCTCCGAAAGTCCCCAGAGTACTGTCACTATCTCGAGGCAGTTAAGGACGGGGAGCTTACGCT
GCCGGATTTCAAGATAGTAAGCCGACCCGACTAGCTTTAAGCCTAGTTACTGACTAGTCCACAGGACGAC
AATGGCGTGCCTGATATCCATCCATATGAAGTCTACTGCCGAGTGAAGGGATGCCTCAAGCGTACAGTGA
GTCTACTGCTATACTAGTTTCTGACTAGTTATTAACTAGTTGACAGGTTCCCTCTGCCAACAGAAACATA
TTGGTCAAGCACTTGAAGGACAAGAACTCCCACGGCATGGAGTTTACATTGCACAATGGACCTCCCACTA
TGAAGGAACTGATGGAGGCCAAAGGCAAGTCCTATCTAGATTACTTGGTGACTAGTCCCTGACTAGTCAA
GTAGCATGGTATGAAGGCTTGTTTGAAGGCACTGTTCTCCCAACCCCGACTCCTACCAAGAAGCGCAAGC
GAGCTGCGTAAGTTTCTGTGAGTCTAACTAGTGTATTAGCTAATATATAGCAGCACCAAGTCCAAGGACC
ACAATACTAAGGGTGTCGAGAATTCGTGAGTTTCTTCTCCCATTTCAACTAGTCCTTGACTAGTCACTAA
CTACTTTGCAGCAACGAGGGTGAAGCTGGAAATGATCAGGACAATGGCGAGGGCCCGTAAGTACAGCCAT
TCAATGCAGACTAGTTGCTAACTAATCTGTGACTAGTTCAAGTGGTCCGTACGCCGTGCATACCCCTGTG
ACTGGTAGGAATTTGAGCAAGCCTGTCTTGCCGCGCGATGAGAAAGGAAAGGCAAGTTACATTCAGCCCC
GTACCTAGGATCAGTGCTAATTTATAACCTCTAGCCACTCTTTATGCAGATCCGCCGTGAGGGTAGCAAG
GCAGCTAAATCAGCTGGTGAGAAAGGAACCATACCCTGCAAGACCTGTCGCAACGCAAAGGGCAAAGGTA
AGCTATCCAAGCTAGTTTGGGACTAGATTCTAACTAGTCTCAGCACCGTGTGGTTCAAAGCCATATTGCG
AGTTTTGGCGCTTTTTCTCATCGATTGACGAGGCAAAGGGAGCGAGTATGCAACCTCGTAAGTCAGACTC
AGACAAAGACCAACTAGTTATTGACCAGTCTTCTAGAAGGCTCTGTTGTGGATCTTGAGGCCCTGGAGAG
TTCCTCCAACAATCCGGAGACAAGCAAGTCCTCGTCGGACTAGTCACTAACTAGACTCTAACTAGTTGCA
GACATGGATAATGCAAAAGAGACAAGCAATGAAGAAAGTGGTAAGACATTTCTCCTTTGTGGTTCTGGAC
TAGTCTTTGACTAGTCACAGTCTTAAACAAGGAAAATGAGCATGAAAATGAGGAGGAAAAGGCTGCTGAG
CCCGAGGAAGTGCAGGGTGATGGCAGACATGGTAGGTTAATACCTTGTTAGTTATTGCTAGTCACTGACT
AGTCAATAACTAGTCTCTGAACACCTTGCAATCACTCCGTTTGCGCAGCTGAACAGTGGTGAGGATAATA
GTAGTAAGTTATTCTAGCTTCAGAGTTATAGGAGACTAGATACTAACTAGTATTAGTTGCAACTAACCTG
GATCTCAGAGACTTTGGCCTCAATCTAGAATCTATCTAGTTGTCAACTAGACTGTGGTATCATTGTCTTT
TATTTTCCTAGTCCTGGAACTAGCTTCTAACTAGTCTCCCTAATATGTGGCTGTCTTGTTTTTTTTTTTT
GTTTCCCTACCCGGATATCTAGTCCCCTTCTAGGTTCTGTTAACCTCTCGGGCTCTGATTTAGTTTAACG
CAAACCTGAGATTAGTTTCTAACTAGTCTCTAGGTTTTCTATCCACCTTTAATTGTAATAATAAATACAA
GCAACGTTTATACGTCAAAAGCATTTATAAACTTTTACCCTAAAGTAGCTTGCTTGTGTGTTTAGTTTAT
AATTAGTCTCTTATTAATTTGATGTAGGTAAGCCCGCCACAAATATATATTTTTAACAAGATACCGTGGA
AAAACTTCGTGCTATCACAAAACAGTATACAAAAAATAAGCT
[138 nt withheld, positions 2633-2770]
CCTTTGACGTTGGAGTCCACGTTCTTT
[37 nt withheld, positions 2798-2834]
ACTCTATCTCGGGCTATTCTTTTGATTTATAAGGGATTTTGCCGATTTCGGTCTATTGGTTAAAAAATGA
GCTGATTTAACAAAAATTTAACGCGAATTTTAACAAAATGGGGTGACGATGAGCCGCTCTTGCATCTTTG
TTTGTATTATACTGTCTTTCTTGTTACACATAATTATTCTAGAATGCCCCACCGTTACATACGGGACACA
GCCATTTACATATGCATGTGGATTACGAGCTAACGAGTTCATTCAAATCTCAGAACTATCACATAATCAT
CATTCCCCTATCGTCAAAGACCGTAAGACAAATCCGGTTCATGCACTGAACCCATTCGGGTAGTGAGTCA
TTTACTCAGCACACTCGCGCTGACGCTCGTCGAACACCTTCAATGCCTCCTCGGCAGCCTTGACACCACT
GAGAACCATGGCACCGAAGGTAGGGCCCATGCGGTTAAAGCCATCAATTTCAGACAGCTCCATACCGCCG
ATTATCAAGCCCTTAGTAACCTCGCGGGTGTTCTTGACGATGGCATCCTGCGGCCGCTGGATGACTCCCT
TTCGATGATACCCTTTAGCAGAAGTGTTCTTAAATTGCGGGAAGAGGCCGTTCAGGAGTCTGGCTCGTTT
GATCACATGGGATTAAAATCTGGTGTTGAGGCTGGGATATTTTATGTTTTGTCTCTTGCGCTTCGATATC
AACAGATTGACAATAATGAATAACTATCTACGGACTATGAATGCAGCTCGATCTACTCCGTATTTAGTCG
GGCAATCTCCCGTAGAAGATGCTAGACTGCGCTGAAAGACTAGGCACAGTTAATTGCCGCGGATCACGTC
AGGCCTGACAAATGACAGGTGGACCTTCATGTAATCGCACGATGAGTCAGCGCCTCTTCTCCCCCGCCGA
CTTGCAGCTGCGGATGTCCCGAGGAGCCGAACATTGAATCTATCCCAAGAGTGACTGAAATATGATTGCA
ATCGTCGTCTTTTTCTTGCAGAGAATGTGGTGAGGTGATCAATCGTGTTTTTCTTCATATATTATATTCT
GTAATGATCATACTTTGTTGAGATACCCGTCTCTAAAATTGTACTTTCGCCTCCCTCCTCCCTCTCAAGT
CCGTCATCGCAATGTCGAATTTACCGTCCCATGCTTCTCCGTCTTTTGGGGCGCAAACGCCTACCACGCC
GCAGCCCGTCGACGAGCTTTCTCTCAAGTCGAACATCACATCAGCCCCTGCGTTACACTCCAGATTAGAC
GAACTCCGAGATGAGACTTCCAGCCAGATCAGCAGCATAGACACTGACCGCGGGGACATGACCCCTGCGG
TTCCCGCATCATTACTCTCCCCATCCTTCACTCCTCCAGCAACCCCCGGGGGCTCGATCAATACCGCGGA
GCTGCTTCAACAGACCCAATTAGCTGGCGCACGGCAAGGGTCAACACATACTAAGCCCCCGAGGTTGCTT
TCTCGTCTTCCCAATGTCGAATGTATCGTCCGCGCTCGGATACCCACGACAACTGGCGCGGAGATGTTTC
TTCACCTGTACCACAATGACTTAGACAACAAAGAGCATTTGGCGATTGTGTTTGGAAATACAATTCGAAG
CAGAAGCTTGGACAAGATCCGGCCTGGAGAGACGGAGATGGATCGCATGATCCGTGGCGCGTATGTCGGG
AAACTCCGACCGGGCCGTGTGAGCAGCTGGTATGACGAGGAGAAAGCTGAAGAGGCCGCCAGTCCGGAAG
CTGGCGGCGCTGTATCCAGTCCGCACACACTGCCGCGAAGTAGCCTCAAGGAGGCACCTCTTGTGAGAAT
CCATTCGGAGTGCTACACTGGTGAGACGGCTTGGTCTGCACGCTGCGACTGCGGCGAGCAGCTCGATGAA
GCAGCTCGCCTCATGTCGCTGCCTATGGAAACGTTGGCAGAGGCTGCGTCACCGCCGGATGGGGCGGTAC
CGTCAAATGCTGCTGGAGGTGTAATTGTGTACCTGCGCCAAGAAGGACGAGGCATTGGGCTGGGCGAGAA
ACTGAAAGCGTACAATCTTCAGGATCTGGGATCAGACACGGTGGAAGCCAATCTCCTGCTTCGCCACCCT
GCGGATGCAAGAAGTTATGGATTAGCTACGGCGATCCTGGTGGATCTTGGTCTAGGGATTGACTCGAATC
CGCACGGCATCCGACTACTCACGAATAACCCGGACAAGATTCGAGCGGTTGAGGGACCCAACCGAGAAGT
GGTGGTGAAAGAGCGGGTGCCGATGGTGCCATTGGCATGGAGATCGGGTGGAAAGATGGGAATCAAGAGT
TCCGAGGTCGAAGGGTATCTGAGAACGAAGGTATGTCGACAATCTATCTCTTGCAAGCTAGCTTATTTTC
TCATCATTCTTGAACAATGTCTCACTCTTTCCTCGCAGATATCGAAAATGGGCCATTTGCTCCAATGAAC
CTATCCCCTTTCGGTTAGTAACCTTGTGCTGGAAGTACGCCTTCCTGCTTTTGGACTTAGCCAAGTCGAC
ACGGTGTATGCTCGTCACACTCATGTAACGGTTCTGCAGCGCAAACGTTCTGGTCACGTTATTCGCTTTT
GTCCATTTTGTCTTTTTGTGCGGTACATAAACTAGAGGATTAGCGCACTTTGTACATGATGTTCCCGACA
TGTCACATTAGGCCTCGATTGGTCAAAATAATCCCTCTCTAACCTCTGGTTCGCATACTCTTAAATGCAG
CTCTAGTCTCTAGACGGACTAGTTCCTCCTGCAGTGGATGTCTGACGAGTGTCTGCAAGGACCGTTTTCC
GTGTCCAGTTAGTTCCAATCACCCGGATATCGGCGAGACGTCGGCCGATTGAGATCACTGAGTCAATGGC
GTTGAGTGGCAATTAATATATCTGGATGCCTAGAATCCTATAAATTGGGAAAACTAGAGACCCCGGTCTA
TCGTGGTGGCAGTGCGTCATTTTTTCCTCTTGGAGCAAAAGTGTAGTGCCAGTACGAGTGTTGTGGAGGA
AGGCTGCATACATTGTGCCTGTCATTAAACGATGAGCTCGTCCGTATTGGCCCCTGTAATGCCATGTTTT
CCGCCCCCAATCGTCAAGGTTTTCCCTTTGTTAGATTCCTACCAGTCATCTAGCAAGTGAGGTAAGCTTT
GCCAGAAACGCCAAGGCTTTATCTATGTAGTCGATAAGCAAAGTGGACTGATAGCTTAATATGGAAGGTC
CCTCAGGACAAGTCGACCTGTGCAGAAGAGATAACAGCTTGGCATCACGCATCAGTGCCTCCTCTCAGAC
AGAATAAGTCGCCATAAGTTATCGACCGAACCTAGGTAGGGTATATTTGGTGACGACAATACCTCCCGAC
GATACCTGGATTAGACACCGTATGCCGCGAATTAACGCCTTCCGACCAAGTCCCTTTTGGTGATCGACAC
TTTAGGATCATCTCCTGCCAGTCGCCCAGACTGACGGTGTTATGGTGGCGCGCTATGGCTTTCCTAGCCG
GTCAAGCTCCGTGCACTAGAGAGCGGAGAAGGAGGGGGAGTTGATAGGGAATGATATCTAGGTAGAGAAG
TACTCCAACCAGAGATATGCGGATCAATGCTCCGGCAGTTGTTAGCATACCCCAACCTCGTTTAAGTATC
CTCTTCTTCCATCCATCTTTATCATTATTTGTCTATGTGCATCCCTAGATCACGTCAATTATTTCGATAA
ATGGATACGTGCACTCGGGAATGCGTGATTGGCTCGTCTCGTGTTCTCAGTTCCTCATTCCCCCCCACGT
TACATTGACAACGGAGTATTAGCCTATGGTCCTGTTCGATAAGCTTGCTCCATCGCCTCCACTACGTCAA
GCGGAGTATCAGACATGAGCTCTACCCCAGATATCGCCTGCTTATCGCTGGTTGCTTTGTCATGCAAGTA
CAGATCACATCGGCAATTCTGATAACAGATGGTGCCATTGTCCCGTAATCAATTGCCCATTGAAAAAGGA
AGAGTATGAGTATTCAACATTTCCGTGTCGCCCTTATTCCCTTTTTTGCGGCATTTTGCCTTCCTGTTTT
TGCTCACCCAGAAACGCTGGTGAAAGTAAAAGATGCTGAAGATCAGTTGGGTGCACGAGTGGGTTACATC
GAACTGGATCTCAACAGCGGTAAGATCCTTGAGAGTTTTCGCCCCGAAGAACGTTTTCCAATGATGAGCA
CTTTTAAAGTTCTGCTATGTGGCGCGGTATTATCCCGTATTGACGCCGGGCAAGAGCAACTCGGTCGCCG
CATACACTATTCTCAGAATGACTTGGTTGAGTACTCACCAGTCACAGAAAAGCATCTTACGGATGGCATG
ACAGTAAGAGAATTATGCAGTGCTGCCATAACCATGAGTGATAACACTGCGGCCAACTTACTTCTGACAA
CGATCGGAGGACCGAAGGAGCTAACCGCTTTTTTGCACAACATGGGGGATCATGTAACTCGCCTTGATCG
TTGGGAACCGGAGCTGAATGAAGCCATACCAAACGACGAGCGTGACACCACGATGCCTGTAGCAATGGCA
ACAACGTTGCGCAAACTATTAACTGGCGAACTACTTACTCTAGCTTCCCGGCAACAATTAATAGACTGGA
TGGAGGCGGATAAAGTTGCAGGACCACTTCTGCGCTCGGCCCTTCCGGCTGGCTGGTTTATTGCTGATAA
ATCTGGAGCCGGTGAGCGTGGGTCTCGCGGTATCATTGCAGCACTGGGGCCAGATGGTAAGCCCTCCCGT
ATCGTAGTTATCTACACGACGGGGAGTCAGGCAACTATGGATGAACGAAATAGACAGATCGCTGAGATAG
GTGCCTCACTGATTAAGCATTGGTAACTGTCAGACCAAGTTTACTCATATATACTTTAGATTGATTTAAA
ACTTCATTTTTAATTTAAAAGGATCTAGGTGAAGATCCTTTTTGATAATCTCATGACCAAAATCCCTTAA
CGTGAGTTTTCGTTCCACTGAGCGTCAGACCCCGTAGAAAAGATCAAAGGATCTTCTTGAGATCCTTTTT
TTCTGCGCGTAATCTGCTGCTTGCAAACAAAAAAACCACCGCTACCAGCGGTGGTTTGTTTGCCGGATCA
AGAGCTACCAACTCTTTTTCCGAAGGTAACTGGCTTCAGCAGAGCGCAGATACCAAATACTGTTCTTCTA
GTGTAGCCGTAGTTAGGCCACCACTTCAAGAACTCTGTAGCACCGCCTACATACCTCGCTCTGCTAATCC
TGTTACCAGTGGCTGCTGCCAGTGGCGATAAGTCGTGTCTTACCGGGTTGGACTCAAGACGATAGTTACC
GGATAAGGCGCAGCGGTCGGGCTGAACGGGGGGTTCGTGCACACAGCCCAGCTTGGAGCGAACGACCTAC
ACCGAACTGAGATACCTACAGCGTGAGCTATGAGAAAGCGCCACGCTTCCCGAAGGGAGAAAGGCGGACA
GGTATCCGGTAAGCGGCAGGGTCGGAACAGGAGAGCGCACGAGGGAGCTTCCAGGGGGAAACGCCTGGTA
TCTTTATAGTCCTGTCGGGTTTCGCCACCTCTGACTTGAGCGTCGATTTTTGTGATGCTCGTCAGGGGGG
CGGAGCCTATGGAAAAACGCCAGCAACGCGGCCTTTTTACGGTTCCTGGCCTTTTGCTGGCCTTTTGCTC
ACATGTTCTTTCCTGCGTTATCCCCTGATTCTGTGGATAACCGTATTACCGCCTTTGAGTGAGCTGATAC
CGCTCGCCGCAGCCGAACGACCGAGCGCAGCGAGTCAGTGAGCGAGGAAGCGGAAGAGCGCCCAATACGC
AAACCGCCTCTCCCCGCGCGTTGGCCGATTCATTAATGCAGCTGGCACGACAGGTTTCCCGACTGGAAAG
CGGGCAGTGAGCGCAACGCAATTAATGTGAGTTAGCTCACTCATTAGGCACCCCAGGCTTTACACTTTAT
GCTTCCGGCTCGTATGTTGTGTGGAATTGTGAGCGGATAACAATTTCACACAGGAAACAGCTATGACCAT
GATTACGCCACTGAACGAAGCATCTGTGCTTCATTTTGTAGAACAAAAATGCAACGCGAGAGCGCTAATT
TTTCAAACAAAGAATCTGAGCTGCATTTTTACAGAACAGAAATGCAACGCGAAAGCGCTATTTTACCAAC
GAAGAATCTGTGCTTCATTTTTGTAAAACAAAAATGCAACGCGAGAGCGCTAATTTTTCAAACAAAGAAT
CTGAGCTGCATTTTTACAGAACAGAAATGCAACGCGAGAGCGCTATTTTACCAACAAAGAATCTATACTT
CTTTTTTGTTCTACAAAAATGCATCCCGAGAGCGCTATTTTTCTAACAAAGCATCTTAGATTACTTTTTT
TCTCCTTTGTGCGCTCTATAATGCAGTCTCTTGATAACTTTTTGCACTGTAGGTCCGTTAAGGTTAGAAG
AAGGCTACTTTGGTGTCTATTTTCTCTTCCATAAAAAAAGCCTGACTCCACTTCCCGCGTTTACTGATTA
CTAGCGAAGCTGCGGGTGCATTTTTTCAAGATAAAGGCATCCCCGATTATATTCTATACCGATGTGGATT
GCGCATACTTTGTGAACAGAAAGTGATAGCGTTGATGATTCTTCATTGGTCAGAAAATTATGAACGGTTT
CTTCTATTTTGTCTCTATATACTACGTATAGGAAATGTTTACATTTTCGTATTGTTTTCGATTCACTCTA
TGAATAGTTCTTACTACAATTTTTTTGTCTAAAGAGTAATACTAGAGATAAACATAAAAAATGTAGAGGT
CGAGTTTAGATGCAAGTTCAAGGAGCGAAAGGTGGATGGGTAGGTTATATAGGGATATAGCACAGAGATA
TATAGCAAAGAGATACTTTTGAGCAATGTTTGTGGAAGCGGTATTCGCAATATTTTAGTAGCTCGTTACA
GTCCGGTGCGTTTTTGGTTTTTTGAAAGTGCGTCTTCAGAGCGCTTTTGGTTTTCAAAAGCGCTCTGAAG
TTCCTATACTTTCTAGAGAATAGGAACTTCGGAATAGGAACTTCAAAGCGTTTCCGAAAACGAGCGCTTC
CGAAAATGCAACGCGAGCTGCGCACATACAGCTCACTGTTCACGTCGCACCTATATCTGCGTGTTGCCTG
TATATATATATACATGAGAAGAACGGCATAGTGCGTGTTTATGCTTAAATGCGTACTTATATGCGTCTAT
TTATGTAGGATGAAAGGTAGTCTAGTACCTCCTGTGATATTATCCCATTCCATGCGGGGTATCGTATGCT
TCCTTCAGCACTACCCTTTAGCTGTTCTATATGCTGCCACTCCTCAATTGGATTAGTCTCATCCTTCAAT
GCTATCATTTCCTTTGATATTGGATCATACTAAGAAACCATTATTATCATGACATTAACCTATAAAAATA
GGCGTATCACGAGGCCCTTTCGTCTCGCGCGTTTCGGTGATGACGGTGAAAACCTCTGACACATGCAGCT
CCCGGAGACGGTCACAGCTTGTCTGTAAGCGGATGCCGGGAGCAGACAAGCCCGTCAGGGCGCGTCAGCG
GGTGTTGGCGGGTGTCGGGGCTGGCTTAACTATGCGGCATCAGAGCAGATTGTACTGAGAGTGCACCATA
CCACCTTTTCAATTCATCATTTTTTTTTTATTCTTTTTTTTGATTTCGGTTTCCTTGAAATTTTTTTGAT
TCGGTAATCTCCGAACAGAAGGAAGAACGAAGGAAGGAGCACAGACTTAGATTGGTATATATACGCATAT
GTAGTGTTGAAGAAACATGAAATTGCCCAGTATTCTTAACCCAACTGCACAGAACAAAAACCTGCAGGAA
ACGAAGATAAATCATGTCGAAAGCTACATATAAGGAACGTGCTGCTACTCATCCTAGTCCTGTTGCTGCC
AAGCTATTTAATATCATGCACGAAAAGCAAACAAACTTGTGTGCTTCATTGGATGTTCGTACCACCAAGG
AATTACTGGAGTTAGTTGAAGCATTAGGTCCCAAAATTTGTTTACTAAAAACACATGTGGATATCTTGAC
TGATTTTTCCATGGAGGGCACAGTTAAGCCGCTAAAGGCATTATCCGCCAAGTACAATTTTTTACTCTTC
GAAGACAGAAAATTTGCTGACATTGGTAATACAGTCAAATTGCAGTACTCTGCGGGTGTATACAGAATAG
CAGAATGGGCAGACATTACGAATGCACACGGTGTGGTGGGCCCAGGTATTGTTAGCGGTTTGAAGCAGGC
GGCAGAAGAAGTAACAAAGGAACCTAGAGGCCTTTTGATGTTAGCAGAATTGTCATGCAAGGGCTCCCTA
TCTACTGGAGAATATACTAAGGGTACTGTTGACATTGCGAAGAGCGACAAAGATTTTGTTATCGGCTTTA
TTGCTCAAAGAGACATGGGTGGAAGAGATGAAGGTTACGATTGGTTGATTATGACACCCGGTGTGGGTTT
AGATGACAAGGGAGACGCATTGGGTCAACAGTATAGAACCGTGGATGATGTGGTCTCTACAGGATCTGAC
ATTATTATTGTTGGAAGAGGACTATTTGCAAAGGGAAGGGATGCTAAGGTAGAGGGTGAACGTTACAGAA
AAGCAGGCTGGGAAGCATATTTGAGAAGATGCGGCCAGCAAAACTAAAAAACTGTATTATAAGTAAATGC
ATGTATACTAAACTCACAAATTAGAGCTTCAATTTAATTATATCAGTTATTACCCTATGCGGTGTGAAAT
ACCGCACAGATGCGTAAGGAGAAAATACCGCATCAGGAAATTGTAAGCGTTAATATTTTGTTAAAATTCG
CGTTAAATTTTTGTTAAATCAGCTCATTTTTTAACCAATAGGCCGAAATCGGCAAAATCCCTTATAAATC
AAAAGAATAGACCGAGATAGGGTTGAGTGGGGTACCGAGCTCGAATTCACTGGCCGTCGTTTTACAACGT
CGTGACTGGGAAAACCCTGGCGTTACCCAACTTAATCGCCTTGCAGCACATCCCCCTTTCGCCAGCTGGC
GTAATAGCGAAGAGGCCCGCACCGATCGCCCTTCCCAACAGTTGCGCAGCCTGAATGGCGAATGGCGCCT
GATGCGGTATTTTCTCCTTACGCATCTGTGCGGTATTTCACACCGCATA
[95 nt withheld, positions 11984-12078]
T
[46 nt withheld, positions 12080-12125]
CGCCAGCTTATTTTTTGTATACTGTTTTGTGATAGCACGAAGTTTTTCCACGGTATCTTGTTAAAAATAT
ATATTTGTGGCGGGCTTACCTACATCAAATTAATAAGAGACTAATTATAAACTAAACACACAAGCAAGCT
ACTTTAGGGTAAAAGTTTATAAATGCTTTTGACGTATAAACGTTGCTTGTATTTATTATTACAATTAAAG
GTGGATAGAAAACCTAGAGACTAGTTAGAAACTAATCTCAGGTTTGCGTTAAACTAAATCAGAGCCCGAG
AGGTTAACAGAACCTAGAAGGGGACTAGATATCCGGGTAGGGAAACAAAAAAAAAAAACAAGACAGCCAC
ATATTAGGGAGACTAGTTAGAAGCTAGTTCCAGGACTAGGAAAATAAAAGACAATGATACCACAGTCTAG
TTGACAACTAGATAGATTCTAGATTGAGGCCAAAGTCTCTGAGATCCAGGTTAGTTGCAACTAATACTAG
TTAGTATCTAGTCTCCTATAACTCTGAAGCTAGAATAACTTACTACTATTATCCTCACCACTGTTCAGCT
GCGCAAACGGAGTGATTGCAAGGTGTTCAGAGACTAGTTATTGACTAGTCAGTGACTAGCAATAACTAAC
AAGGTATTAACCTACCATGTCTGCCATCACCCTGCACTTCCTCGGGCTCAGCAGCCTTTTCCTCCTCATT
TTCATGCTCATTTTCCTTGTTTAAGACTGTGACTAGTCAAAGACTAGTCCAGAACCACAAAGGAGAAATG
TCTTACCACTTTCTTCATTGCTTGTCTCTTTTGCATTATCCATGTCTGCAACTAGTTAGAGTCTAGTTAG
TGACTAGTCCGACGAGGACTTGCTTGTCTCCGGATTGTTGGAGGAACTCTCCAGGGCCTCAAGATCCACA
ACAGAGCCTTCTAGAAGACTGGTCAATAACTAGTTGGTCTTTGTCTGAGTCTGACTTACGAGGTTGCATA
CTCGCTCCCTTTGCCTCGTCAATCGATGAGAAAAAGCGCCAAAACTCGCAATATGGCTTTGAACCACACG
GTGCTGAGACTAGTTAGAATCTAGTCCCAAACTAGCTTGGATAGCTTACCTTTGCCCTTTGCGTTGCGAC
AGGTCTTGCAGGGTATGGTTCCTTTCTCACCAGCTGATTTAGCTGCCTTGCTACCCTCACGGCGGATCTG
CATAAAGAGTGGCTAGAGGTTATAAATTAGCACTGATCCTAGGTACGGGGCTGAATGTAACTTGCCTTTC
CTTTCTCATCGCGCGGCAAGACAGGCTTGCTCAAATTCCTACCAGTCACAGGGGTATGCACGGCGTACGG
ACCACTTGAACTAGTCACAGATTAGTTAGCAACTAGTCTGCATTGAATGGCTGTACTTACGGGCCCTCGC
CATTGTCCTGATCATTTCCAGCTTCACCCTCGTTGCTGCAAAGTAGTTAGTGACTAGTCAAGGACTAGTT
GAAATGGGAGAAGAAACTCACGAATTCTCGACACCCTTAGTATTGTGGTCCTTGGACTTGGTGCTGCTAT
ATATTAGCTAATACACTAGTTAGACTCACAGAAACTTACGCAGCTCGCTTGCGCTTCTTGGTAGGAGTCG
GGGTTGGGAGAACAGTGCCTTCAAACAAGCCTTCATACCATGCTACTTGACTAGTCAGGGACTAGTCACC
AAGTAATCTAGATAGGACTTGCCTTTGGCCTCCATCAGTTCCTTCATAGTGGGAGGTCCATTGTGCAATG
TAAACTCCATGCCGTGGGAGTTCTTGTCCTTCAAGTGCTTGACCAATATGTTTCTGTTGGCAGAGGGAAC
CTGTCAACTAGTTAATAACTAGTCAGAAACTAGTATAGCAGTAGACTCACTGTACGCTTGAGGCATCCCT
TCACTCGGCAGTAGACTTCATATGGATGGATATCAGGCACGCCATTGTCGTCCTGTGGACTAGTCAGTAA
CTAGGCTTAAAGCTAGTCGGGTCGGCTTACTATCTTGAAATCCGGCAGCGTAAGCTCCCCGTCCTTAACT
GCCTCGAGATAGTGACAGTACTCTGGGGACTTTCGGAGATCGTTATCGCGAATGCTCGGCATACTAATCG
TTGACTAGTCTTGGACTAGTCCCGAGCAAAAAGGATTGGAGGAGGAGGAGGAAGGTGAGAGTGAGACAAA
GAGCGAAATAAGAGCTTCAAAGGCTATCTCTAAGCAGTATGAAGGTTAAGTATCTAGTTCTTGACTAGAT
TTAAAAGAGATTTCGACTAGTTATGTACCTGGAGTTTGGATATAGGAATGTGTTGTGGTAACGAAATGTA
AGGGGGAGGAAAGAAAAAGTCGGTCAAGAGGTAACTCTAAGTCGGCCATTCCTTTTTGGGAGGCGCTAAC
CATAAACGGCATGGTCGACTTAGAGTTAGCTCAGGGAATTTAGGGAGTTATCTGCGACCACTGGACTCTC
AGGCTTTCCATTGGGGTACTAACATAGCCATCAAATGCCGGCCCGTGTTTAATCTCCTCGAGATGGCTGG
GCTCACATGCGTTCTACTCAAAAACTCTTATACCTAGGCCCTCTCCCAATCGTGTATGTTTGGACCTTCC
TCTCTCACACTTTGGATAACATCAAGCATAC
